Addgene plasmid #78074: IPMK gRNA (BRDN0001487069)
Purpose: 3rd generation lentiviral gRNA plasmid targeting human IPMK
Depositing lab: John Doench & David Root. Depositing organization: Broad Institute. Publication: Optimized sgRNA design to maximize activity and minimize off-target effects of CRISPR-Cas9. Doench JG, Fusi N, Sullender M, Hegde M, Vaimberg EW, Donovan KF, Smith I, Tothova Z, Wilen C, Orchard R, Virgin HW, Listgarten J, Root DE. Nat Biotechnol. 2016 Jan 18. doi: 10.1038/nbt.3437. PubMed 26780180.
Backbone
  Vector backbone: lentiGuide-Puro
  Backbone manufacturer: Zhang Lab (Addgene plasmid # 52963)
  Vector type: Mammalian Expression, Lentiviral, CRISPR
  Selectable markers: Puromycin
Growth in bacteria
  Bacterial resistance: Ampicillin, 100 μg/mL
  Growth temperature: 37°C
  Growth strain: DH5alpha
  Copy number: High Copy
Gene/Insert
  Gene/Insert name: IPMK (alt names: IPMK; NM_152230.4)
  gRNA/shRNA sequence: GTATAATGGATGTAAAGATA
  Species: H. sapiens (human)
  Entrez Gene: IPMK
  Promoter: hU6
  Cloning method: Unknown
  Sequencing primers: 5′ U6-F; 3′ pS2-R
Terms and licenses: Academic/Nonprofit Terms; Industry Terms: Not Available to Industry
Depositor comments: The gRNA was designed to target the following Genbank reference sequence(s): NM_152230.4. Note that this plasmid does NOT contain Cas9. It should be used in conjunction with lentiCas9-Blast (Addgene #52962) or otherwise with cell lines already expressing Cas9. Browse the full kinome gRNA library at http://www.addgene.org/pooled-library/broadgpp-human-kinome/ or visit http://www.broadinstitute.org/rnai/public/ for detailed protocols and information.
How to cite: IPMK gRNA (BRDN0001487069) was a gift from John Doench & David Root (Addgene plasmid # 78074 ; http://n2t.net/addgene:78074 ; RRID:Addgene_78074)
