[The description below was written by a language model from this plasmid's Addgene catalogue record and pLannotate feature annotations shown in this document.]
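Description:
IPMK gRNA (BRDN0001487069) is a third-generation lentiviral CRISPR guide plasmid built on the lentiGuide-Puro backbone, carrying a single guide RNA directed against human IPMK (designed against reference transcript NM_152230.4). It is propagated in E. coli as a high-copy plasmid through a ColE1/pUC-type origin with ampicillin selection from the β-lactamase gene. The annotated 8.3 kb sequence also shows an f1 origin, an SV40 origin and poly(A) signal, and remnants of lac and T7/T3 cloning-vector elements outside the viral region.

The lentiviral cassette begins with an RSV promoter fused to a truncated HIV-1 5' LTR, which makes genomic RNA transcription Tat-independent. This is followed by the Ψ packaging signal with a gag fragment, the Rev response element for Rev-dependent nuclear export, and a cPPT/CTS that aids nuclear import of the provirus. It ends in a self-inactivating ΔU3 3' LTR. Within this frame, a human U6 RNA polymerase III promoter drives the IPMK-specific spacer joined to the Streptococcus pyogenes Cas9 gRNA scaffold. A separate EF-1α promoter, including its intron A, expresses puromycin N-acetyltransferase so that transduced mammalian cells can be selected. A WPRE downstream enhances transcript expression.

The plasmid does not encode Cas9, so it is meant to be used with a separate Cas9 vector such as lentiCas9-Blast or in cells that already express Cas9. It belongs to a human kinome gRNA collection associated with work on optimised sgRNA design, and is suited to knocking out IPMK in human cells by lentiviral delivery.
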