Features (pLannotate 1.2.2; 29 found; start..end, strand, type, name):
     14..80      +  CDS            small t antigen (fragment): SV40 (simian virus 40) small t antigen
    106..317     +  promoter       EF-1α core promoter: core promoter for human elongation factor EF-1α
    318..1256    +  intron         EF-1α intron A: intron upstream of the start codon of human EF-1α
   1278..1877    +  CDS            PuroR (fragment): puromycin N-acetyltransferase; pac from Streptomyces; confers resistance to puromycin
   1893..2481    +  misc_feature   WPRE: woodchuck hepatitis virus posttranscriptional regulatory element
   2532..2551    +  misc_feature   cPPT/CTS (fragment): central polypurine tract and central termination sequence of HIV-1
   2553..2786    +  LTR            3' LTR (ΔU3): self-inactivating 3' long terminal repeat (LTR) from HIV-1
   2864..2985    +  polyA_signal   SV40 poly(A) signal: SV40 polyadenylation signal
   3025..3160    +  rep_origin     SV40 ori: SV40 origin of replication
   3181..3199    -  promoter       T7 promoter: promoter for bacteriophage T7 RNA polymerase
   3207..3362    +  CDS            lacZα (fragment): LacZα fragment of β-galactosidase; lacZ fragment
   3367..3795    +  rep_origin     f1 ori (sequence partly withheld): f1 bacteriophage origin of replication; arrow indicates direction of (+) strand synthesis
   3848..3952    +  promoter       AmpR promoter: bla
   3953..4813    +  CDS            AmpR: β-lactamase; bla; confers resistance to ampicillin, carbenicillin, and related antibiotics
   4984..5572    +  rep_origin     ori: high-copy-number ColE1/pMB1/pBR322/pUC origin of replication
   5755..5847    +  CDS            lacI (fragment): lac repressor; lacI; The lac repressor binds to the lac operator to inhibit transcription in E. coli. This inhibition can be relieved by adding lactose or isopropyl-β-D-thiogalactopyranoside (IPTG).
   5860..5881    +  protein_bind   CAP binding site: CAP binding activates transcription in the presence of cAMP. E. coli catabolite activator protein
   5896..5926    +  promoter       lac promoter: promoter for the E. coli lac operon
   5934..5950    +  protein_bind   lac operator: The lac repressor binds to the lac operator to inhibit transcription in E. coli. This inhibition can be relieved by adding lactose or isopropyl-β-D-thiogalactopyranoside (IPTG). lac repressor encoded by lacI
   5995..6013    +  promoter       T3 promoter: promoter for bacteriophage T3 RNA polymerase
   6041..6267    +  promoter       RSV promoter: Rous sarcoma virus enhancer/promoter
   6268..6448    +  LTR            5' LTR (truncated): truncated 5' long terminal repeat (LTR) from HIV-1
   6495..6620    +  misc_feature   HIV-1 Ψ: packaging signal of human immunodeficiency virus type 1
   6604..6967    +  CDS            HIV-1 gag (fragment): gag protein from human immunodeficiency virus 1; gag
   7113..7346    +  misc_feature   RRE: The Rev response element (RRE) of HIV-1 allows for Rev-dependent mRNA export from the nucleus to the cytoplasm.
   7723..7749    +  CDS            Rev (fragment): human immunodeficiency virus 1 (HIV-1) Rev protein; rev; enhances nuclear export of unspliced and incompletely spliced viral mRNAs
   7753..7993    +  promoter       U6 promoter: RNA polymerase III promoter for human U6 snRNA
   8023..8098    +  misc_RNA       gRNA scaffold: guide RNA scaffold for the Streptococcus pyogenes CRISPR/Cas9 system
   8154..8271    +  misc_feature   cPPT/CTS: central polypurine tract and central termination sequence of HIV-1
>Addgene plasmid #78074 | IPMK gRNA (BRDN0001487069) | addgene full sequence | sequence record 188936 | Addgene Assembled Sequence
CCCGGGTGCAAAGATGGATAAAGTTTTAAACAGAGAGGAATCTTTGCAGCTAATGGACCTTCTAGGTCTT
GAAAGGAGTGGGAATTGGCTCCGGTGCCCGTCAGTGGGCAGAGCGCACATCGCCCACAGTCCCCGAGAAG
TTGGGGGGAGGGGTCGGCAATTGATCCGGTGCCTAGAGAAGGTGGCGCGGGGTAAACTGGGAAAGTGATG
TCGTGTACTGGCTCCGCCTTTTTCCCGAGGGTGGGGGAGAACCGTATATAAGTGCAGTAGTCGCCGTGAA
CGTTCTTTTTCGCAACGGGTTTGCCGCCAGAACACAGGTAAGTGCCGTGTGTGGTTCCCGCGGGCCTGGC
CTCTTTACGGGTTATGGCCCTTGCGTGCCTTGAATTACTTCCACCTGGCTGCAGTACGTGATTCTTGATC
CCGAGCTTCGGGTTGGAAGTGGGTGGGAGAGTTCGAGGCCTTGCGCTTAAGGAGCCCCTTCGCCTCGTGC
TTGAGTTGAGGCCTGGCCTGGGCGCTGGGGCCGCCGCGTGCGAATCTGGTGGCACCTTCGCGCCTGTCTC
GCTGCTTTCGATAAGTCTCTAGCCATTTAAAATTTTTGATGACCTGCTGCGACGCTTTTTTTCTGGCAAG
ATAGTCTTGTAAATGCGGGCCAAGATCTGCACACTGGTATTTCGGTTTTTGGGGCCGCGGGCGGCGACGG
GGCCCGTGCGTCCCAGCGCACATGTTCGGCGAGGCGGGGCCTGCGAGCGCGGCCACCGAGAATCGGACGG
GGGTAGTCTCAAGCTGGCCGGCCTGCTCTGGTGCCTGGCCTCGCGCCGCCGTGTATCGCCCCGCCCTGGG
CGGCAAGGCTGGCCCGGTCGGCACCAGTTGCGTGAGCGGAAAGATGGCCGCTTCCCGGCCCTGCTGCAGG
GAGCTCAAAATGGAGGACGCGGCGCTCGGGAGAGCGGGCGGGTGAGTCACCCACACAAAGGAAAAGGGCC
TTTCCGTCCTCAGCCGTCGCTTCATGTGACTCCACGGAGTACCGGGCGCCGTCCAGGCACCTCGATTAGT
TCTCGAGCTTTTGGAGTACGTCGTCTTTAGGTTGGGGGGAGGGGTTTTATGCGATGGAGTTTCCCCACAC
TGAGTGGGTGGAGACTGAAGTTAGGCCAGCTTGGCACTTGATGTAATTCTCCTTGGAATTTGCCCTTTTT
GAGTTTGGATCTTGGTTCATTCTCAAGCCTCAGACAGTGGTTCAAAGTTTTTTTCTTCCATTTCAGGTGT
CGTGACGTACGGCCACCATGACCGAGTACAAGCCCACGGTGCGCCTCGCCACCCGCGACGACGTCCCCAG
GGCCGTACGCACCCTCGCCGCCGCGTTCGCCGACTACCCCGCCACGCGCCACACCGTCGATCCGGACCGC
CACATCGAGCGGGTCACCGAGCTGCAAGAACTCTTCCTCACGCGCGTCGGGCTCGACATCGGCAAGGTGT
GGGTCGCGGACGACGGCGCCGCCGTGGCGGTCTGGACCACGCCGGAGAGCGTCGAAGCGGGGGCGGTGTT
CGCCGAGATCGGCCCGCGCATGGCCGAGTTGAGCGGTTCCCGGCTGGCCGCGCAGCAACAGATGGAAGGC
CTCCTGGCGCCGCACCGGCCCAAGGAGCCCGCGTGGTTCCTGGCCACCGTCGGAGTCTCGCCCGACCACC
AGGGCAAGGGTCTGGGCAGCGCCGTCGTGCTCCCCGGAGTGGAGGCGGCCGAGCGCGCCGGGGTGCCCGC
CTTCCTGGAGACCTCCGCGCCCCGCAACCTCCCCTTCTACGAGCGGCTCGGCTTCACCGTCACCGCCGAC
GTCGAGGTGCCCGAAGGACCGCGCACCTGGTGCATGACCCGCAAGCCCGGTGCCTGAACGCGTTAAGTCG
ACAATCAACCTCTGGATTACAAAATTTGTGAAAGATTGACTGGTATTCTTAACTATGTTGCTCCTTTTAC
GCTATGTGGATACGCTGCTTTAATGCCTTTGTATCATGCTATTGCTTCCCGTATGGCTTTCATTTTCTCC
TCCTTGTATAAATCCTGGTTGCTGTCTCTTTATGAGGAGTTGTGGCCCGTTGTCAGGCAACGTGGCGTGG
TGTGCACTGTGTTTGCTGACGCAACCCCCACTGGTTGGGGCATTGCCACCACCTGTCAGCTCCTTTCCGG
GACTTTCGCTTTCCCCCTCCCTATTGCCACGGCGGAACTCATCGCCGCCTGCCTTGCCCGCTGCTGGACA
GGGGCTCGGCTGTTGGGCACTGACAATTCCGTGGTGTTGTCGGGGAAATCATCGTCCTTTCCTTGGCTGC
TCGCCTGTGTTGCCACCTGGATTCTGCGCGGGACGTCCTTCTGCTACGTCCCTTCGGCCCTCAATCCAGC
GGACCTTCCTTCCCGCGGCCTGCTGCCGGCTCTGCGGCCTCTTCCGCGTCTTCGCCTTCGCCCTCAGACG
AGTCGGATCTCCCTTTGGGCCGCCTCCCCGCGTCGACTTTAAGACCAATGACTTACAAGGCAGCTGTAGA
TCTTAGCCACTTTTTAAAAGAAAAGGGGGGACTGGAAGGGCTAATTCACTCCCAACGAAGACAAGATCTG
CTTTTTGCTTGTACTGGGTCTCTCTGGTTAGACCAGATCTGAGCCTGGGAGCTCTCTGGCTAACTAGGGA
ACCCACTGCTTAAGCCTCAATAAAGCTTGCCTTGAGTGCTTCAAGTAGTGTGTGCCCGTCTGTTGTGTGA
CTCTGGTAACTAGAGATCCCTCAGACCCTTTTAGTCAGTGTGGAAAATCTCTAGCAGTACGTATAGTAGT
TCATGTCATCTTATTATTCAGTATTTATAACTTGCAAAGAAATGAATATCAGAGAGTGAGAGGAACTTGT
TTATTGCAGCTTATAATGGTTACAAATAAAGCAATAGCATCACAAATTTCACAAATAAAGCATTTTTTTC
ACTGCATTCTAGTTGTGGTTTGTCCAAACTCATCAATGTATCTTATCATGTCTGGCTCTAGCTATCCCGC
CCCTAACTCCGCCCATCCCGCCCCTAACTCCGCCCAGTTCCGCCCATTCTCCGCCCCATGGCTGACTAAT
TTTTTTTATTTATGCAGAGGCCGAGGCCGCCTCGGCCTCTGAGCTATTCCAGAAGTAGTGAGGAGGCTTT
TTTGGAGGCCTAGGGACGTACCCAATTCGCCCTATAGTGAGTCGTATTACGCGCGCTCACTGGCCGTCGT
TTTACAACGTCGTGACTGGGAAAACCCTGGCGTTACCCAACTTAATCGCCTTGCAGCACATCCCCCTTTC
GCCAGCTGGCGTAATAGCGAAGAGGCCCGCACCGATCGCCCTTCCCAACAGTTGCGCAGCCTGAATGGCG
AATGGG
[124 nt withheld, positions 3367-3490]
C
[91 nt withheld, positions 3492-3582]
A
[49 nt withheld, positions 3584-3632]
CCTTTGACGTTGGAGTCCACGTTCTTT
[37 nt withheld, positions 3660-3696]
ACCCTATCTCGGTCTATTCTTTTGATTTATAAGGGATTTTGCCGATTTCGGCCTATTGGTTAAAAAATGA
GCTGATTTAACAAAAATTTAACGCGAATTTTAACAAAATATTAACGCTTACAATTTAGGTGGCACTTTTC
GGGGAAATGTGCGCGGAACCCCTATTTGTTTATTTTTCTAAATACATTCAAATATGTATCCGCTCATGAG
ACAATAACCCTGATAAATGCTTCAATAATATTGAAAAAGGAAGAGTATGAGTATTCAACATTTCCGTGTC
GCCCTTATTCCCTTTTTTGCGGCATTTTGCCTTCCTGTTTTTGCTCACCCAGAAACGCTGGTGAAAGTAA
AAGATGCTGAAGATCAGTTGGGTGCACGAGTGGGTTACATCGAACTGGATCTCAACAGCGGTAAGATCCT
TGAGAGTTTTCGCCCCGAAGAACGTTTTCCAATGATGAGCACTTTTAAAGTTCTGCTATGTGGCGCGGTA
TTATCCCGTATTGACGCCGGGCAAGAGCAACTCGGTCGCCGCATACACTATTCTCAGAATGACTTGGTTG
AGTACTCACCAGTCACAGAAAAGCATCTTACGGATGGCATGACAGTAAGAGAATTATGCAGTGCTGCCAT
AACCATGAGTGATAACACTGCGGCCAACTTACTTCTGACAACGATCGGAGGACCGAAGGAGCTAACCGCT
TTTTTGCACAACATGGGGGATCATGTAACTCGCCTTGATCGTTGGGAACCGGAGCTGAATGAAGCCATAC
CAAACGACGAGCGTGACACCACGATGCCTGTAGCAATGGCAACAACGTTGCGCAAACTATTAACTGGCGA
ACTACTTACTCTAGCTTCCCGGCAACAATTAATAGACTGGATGGAGGCGGATAAAGTTGCAGGACCACTT
CTGCGCTCGGCCCTTCCGGCTGGCTGGTTTATTGCTGATAAATCTGGAGCCGGTGAGCGTGGGTCTCGCG
GTATCATTGCAGCACTGGGGCCAGATGGTAAGCCCTCCCGTATCGTAGTTATCTACACGACGGGGAGTCA
GGCAACTATGGATGAACGAAATAGACAGATCGCTGAGATAGGTGCCTCACTGATTAAGCATTGGTAACTG
TCAGACCAAGTTTACTCATATATACTTTAGATTGATTTAAAACTTCATTTTTAATTTAAAAGGATCTAGG
TGAAGATCCTTTTTGATAATCTCATGACCAAAATCCCTTAACGTGAGTTTTCGTTCCACTGAGCGTCAGA
CCCCGTAGAAAAGATCAAAGGATCTTCTTGAGATCCTTTTTTTCTGCGCGTAATCTGCTGCTTGCAAACA
AAAAAACCACCGCTACCAGCGGTGGTTTGTTTGCCGGATCAAGAGCTACCAACTCTTTTTCCGAAGGTAA
CTGGCTTCAGCAGAGCGCAGATACCAAATACTGTTCTTCTAGTGTAGCCGTAGTTAGGCCACCACTTCAA
GAACTCTGTAGCACCGCCTACATACCTCGCTCTGCTAATCCTGTTACCAGTGGCTGCTGCCAGTGGCGAT
AAGTCGTGTCTTACCGGGTTGGACTCAAGACGATAGTTACCGGATAAGGCGCAGCGGTCGGGCTGAACGG
GGGGTTCGTGCACACAGCCCAGCTTGGAGCGAACGACCTACACCGAACTGAGATACCTACAGCGTGAGCT
ATGAGAAAGCGCCACGCTTCCCGAAGGGAGAAAGGCGGACAGGTATCCGGTAAGCGGCAGGGTCGGAACA
GGAGAGCGCACGAGGGAGCTTCCAGGGGGAAACGCCTGGTATCTTTATAGTCCTGTCGGGTTTCGCCACC
TCTGACTTGAGCGTCGATTTTTGTGATGCTCGTCAGGGGGGCGGAGCCTATGGAAAAACGCCAGCAACGC
GGCCTTTTTACGGTTCCTGGCCTTTTGCTGGCCTTTTGCTCACATGTTCTTTCCTGCGTTATCCCCTGAT
TCTGTGGATAACCGTATTACCGCCTTTGAGTGAGCTGATACCGCTCGCCGCAGCCGAACGACCGAGCGCA
GCGAGTCAGTGAGCGAGGAAGCGGAAGAGCGCCCAATACGCAAACCGCCTCTCCCCGCGCGTTGGCCGAT
TCATTAATGCAGCTGGCACGACAGGTTTCCCGACTGGAAAGCGGGCAGTGAGCGCAACGCAATTAATGTG
AGTTAGCTCACTCATTAGGCACCCCAGGCTTTACACTTTATGCTTCCGGCTCGTATGTTGTGTGGAATTG
TGAGCGGATAACAATTTCACACAGGAAACAGCTATGACCATGATTACGCCAAGCGCGCAATTAACCCTCA
CTAAAGGGAACAAAAGCTGGAGCTGCAAGCTTAATGTAGTCTTATGCAATACTCTTGTAGTCTTGCAACA
TGGTAACGATGAGTTAGCAACATGCCTTACAAGGAGAGAAAAAGCACCGTGCATGCCGATTGGTGGAAGT
AAGGTGGTACGATCGTGCCTTATTAGGAAGGCAACAGACGGGTCTGACATGGATTGGACGAACCACTGAA
TTGCCGCATTGCAGAGATATTGTATTTAAGTGCCTAGCTCGATACATAAACGGGTCTCTCTGGTTAGACC
AGATCTGAGCCTGGGAGCTCTCTGGCTAACTAGGGAACCCACTGCTTAAGCCTCAATAAAGCTTGCCTTG
AGTGCTTCAAGTAGTGTGTGCCCGTCTGTTGTGTGACTCTGGTAACTAGAGATCCCTCAGACCCTTTTAG
TCAGTGTGGAAAATCTCTAGCAGTGGCGCCCGAACAGGGACTTGAAAGCGAAAGGGAAACCAGAGGAGCT
CTCTCGACGCAGGACTCGGCTTGCTGAAGCGCGCACGGCAAGAGGCGAGGGGCGGCGACTGGTGAGTACG
CCAAAAATTTTGACTAGCGGAGGCTAGAAGGAGAGAGATGGGTGCGAGAGCGTCAGTATTAAGCGGGGGA
GAATTAGATCGCGATGGGAAAAAATTCGGTTAAGGCCAGGGGGAAAGAAAAAATATAAATTAAAACATAT
AGTATGGGCAAGCAGGGAGCTAGAACGATTCGCAGTTAATCCTGGCCTGTTAGAAACATCAGAAGGCTGT
AGACAAATACTGGGACAGCTACAACCATCCCTTCAGACAGGATCAGAAGAACTTAGATCATTATATAATA
CAGTAGCAACCCTCTATTGTGTGCATCAAAGGATAGAGATAAAAGACACCAAGGAAGCTTTAGACAAGAT
AGAGGAAGAGCAAAACAAAAGTAAGACCACCGCACAGCAAGCGGCCGCTGATCTTCAGACCTGGAGGAGG
AGATATGAGGGACAATTGGAGAAGTGAATTATATAAATATAAAGTAGTAAAAATTGAACCATTAGGAGTA
GCACCCACCAAGGCAAAGAGAAGAGTGGTGCAGAGAGAAAAAAGAGCAGTGGGAATAGGAGCTTTGTTCC
TTGGGTTCTTGGGAGCAGCAGGAAGCACTATGGGCGCAGCGTCAATGACGCTGACGGTACAGGCCAGACA
ATTATTGTCTGGTATAGTGCAGCAGCAGAACAATTTGCTGAGGGCTATTGAGGCGCAACAGCATCTGTTG
CAACTCACAGTCTGGGGCATCAAGCAGCTCCAGGCAAGAATCCTGGCTGTGGAAAGATACCTAAAGGATC
AACAGCTCCTGGGGATTTGGGGTTGCTCTGGAAAACTCATTTGCACCACTGCTGTGCCTTGGAATGCTAG
TTGGAGTAATAAATCTCTGGAACAGATTTGGAATCACACGACCTGGATGGAGTGGGACAGAGAAATTAAC
AATTACACAAGCTTAATACACTCCTTAATTGAAGAATCGCAAAACCAGCAAGAAAAGAATGAACAAGAAT
TATTGGAATTAGATAAATGGGCAAGTTTGTGGAATTGGTTTAACATAACAAATTGGCTGTGGTATATAAA
ATTATTCATAATGATAGTAGGAGGCTTGGTAGGTTTAAGAATAGTTTTTGCTGTACTTTCTATAGTGAAT
AGAGTTAGGCAGGGATATTCACCATTATCGTTTCAGACCCACCTCCCAACCCCGAGGGGACCCAGAGAGG
GCCTATTTCCCATGATTCCTTCATATTTGCATATACGATACAAGGCTGTTAGAGAGATAATTAGAATTAA
TTTGACTGTAAACACAAAGATATTAGTACAAAATACGTGACGTAGAAAGTAATAATTTCTTGGGTAGTTT
GCAGTTTTAAAATTATGTTTTAAAATGGACTATCATATGCTTACCGTAACTTGAAAGTATTTCGATTTCT
TGGCTTTATATATCTTGTGGAAAGGACGAAACACCGGTATAATGGATGTAAAGATAGTTTTAGAGCTAGA
AATAGCAAGTTAAAATAAGGCTAGTCCGTTATCAACTTGAAAAAGTGGCACCGAGTCGGTGCTTTTTTAA
GCTTGGCGTAACTAGATCTTGAGACAAATGGCAGTATTCATCCACAATTTTAAAAGAAAAGGGGGGATTG
GGGGGTACAGTGCAGGGGAAAGAATAGTAGACATAATAGCAACAGACATACAAACTAAAGAATTACAAAA
ACAAATTACAAAAATTCAAAATTTTCGGGTTTATTACAGGGACAGCAGAGATCCACTTTGGCGCCGGCTC
GAGGGGG
