>Addgene plasmid #78074 | IPMK gRNA (BRDN0001487069) | depositor partial sequence | sequence record 145533 | Target Sequence
GTATAATGGATGTAAAGATA
