>Addgene plasmid #78074 | IPMK gRNA (BRDN0001487069) | addgene partial sequence | sequence record 188935 | hU6-F
GTAGAAAGTAATAATTTCTTGGGTAGTTTGCAGTTTTAAAATTATGTTTTAAAATGGACTATCATATGCT
TACCGTAACTTGAAAGTATTTCGATTTCTTGGCTTTATATATCTTGTGGAAAGGACGAAACACCGGTATA
ATGGATGTAAAGATAGTTTTAGAGCTAGAAATAGCAAGTTAAAATAAGGCTAGTCCGTTATCAACTTGAA
AAAGTGGCACCGAGTCGGTGCTTTTTTAAGCTTGGCGTAACTAGATCTTGAGACAAATGGCAGTATTCAT
CCACAATTTTAAAAGAAAAGGGGGGATTGGGGGGTACAGTGCAGGGGAAAGAATAGTAGACATAATAGCA
ACAGACATACAAACTAAAGAATTACAAAAACAAATTACAAAAATTCAAAATTTTCGGGTTTATTACAGGG
ACAGCAGAGATCCACTTTGGCGCCGGCTCGAGGGGGCCCGGGTGCAAAGATGGATAAAGTTTTAAACAGA
GAGGAATCTTTGCAGCTAATGGACCTTCTAGGTCTTGAAAGGAGTGGGAATTGGCTCCGGTGCCCGTCAG
TGGGCAGAGC
